Addgene plasmid #12804: DCT.VV.Orf116
Purpose: This plasmid was designed for screening purposes and may contain discrepancies relative to the current canonical GenBank version of the gene.
Depositing lab: Jack Bennink & Jon Yewdell. Depositing organization: National Institute of Allergy and Infectious Diseases (NIAID). Publication: Identification of poxvirus CD8+ T cell determinants to enable rational design and characterization of smallpox vaccines. Tscharke DC, Karupiah G, Zhou J, Palmore T, Irvine KR, Haeryfar SM, Williams S, Sidney J, Sette A, Bennink JR, Yewdell JW. J Exp Med. 2005 January 3; 201(1): 95–104. 10.1084/jem.20041912 PubMed 15623576.
Backbone
  Vector backbone: pcDNA 3.1D V5-His-TOPO
  Backbone manufacturer: Invitrogen
  Backbone size w/o insert (bp): 5514
  Vector type: Mammalian Expression
  Selectable markers: Neomycin (select with G418)
Growth in bacteria
  Bacterial resistance: Ampicillin, 100 μg/mL
  Growth temperature: 37°C
  Growth strain: DH5alpha
  Copy number: High Copy
Gene/Insert
  Gene/Insert name: VV.Orf116 (alt name: VV_WR_212)
  Species: Vaccinia Virus
  Insert size (bp): 330
  Cloning method: Restriction Enzyme; 5′ cloning site BamHI (not destroyed); 3′ cloning site BamHI (not destroyed)
  Sequencing primers: 5′ Universal T7
Terms and licenses: Academic/Nonprofit Terms; Industry Terms: Not Available to Industry
Depositor comments: Please see the Vaccinia kit page ( https://www.addgene.org/vvorf/ ) for more information. The kit page contains the supplemental VVOrfData spreadsheet, which includes important information about this plasmid. The plasmid and insert names provided here relate only to this library. The name of the ORF (if present) in VACV strain Copenhagen and the name of the ORF (if annotated) in VACV strain WR sequence can be found in VVOrfData spreadsheet. Please note that the amino acid sequence given for each ORF in the spreadsheet may contain some errors. Additionally, changes from the expected sequence may be present in these plasmids. Please see Addgene's quality control sequence and sequencing notes in the VVOrfData spreadsheet before ordering this plasmid.
How to cite: DCT.VV.Orf116 was a gift from Jack Bennink & Jon Yewdell (Addgene plasmid # 12804 ; http://n2t.net/addgene:12804 ; RRID:Addgene_12804)
