[The description below was written by a language model from this plasmid's Addgene catalogue record.]
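Description:
DCT.VV.Orf116 is a mammalian expression plasmid built on the commercial pcDNA 3.1D V5-His-TOPO backbone (about 5.5 kb without insert) and carries a short vaccinia virus open reading frame of roughly 330 bp, designated VV.Orf116 within its library and also listed as VV_WR_212. The insert is recorded as flanked by intact BamHI sites on both sides, and it can be read from the upstream T7 primer site. The plasmid is maintained at high copy in E. coli under ampicillin selection, and a neomycin resistance marker allows G418 selection in mammalian cells. The record does not itself list the promoter or tags. Vectors of the pcDNA3.1 family generally drive expression from the CMV immediate-early promoter, and this backbone's name indicates optional C-terminal V5 and polyhistidine epitopes, but the record does not state whether the ORF is in frame with those tags.

The construct is one member of a plasmid library of individual vaccinia virus ORFs, assembled to identify poxvirus determinants recognised by CD8+ T cells in support of smallpox vaccine design and characterisation. In such a screen, each ORF is expressed in cells so that its product can be processed and presented to T cells. The depositors stress that the plasmid was made for screening purposes and may differ from the current canonical sequence of the gene. The plasmid and insert names are specific to this library, and the corresponding ORF names in the Copenhagen and WR strains, together with sequencing notes, are given in a supplementary spreadsheet that accompanies the kit. No feature table was supplied, so element positions and the exact insert sequence cannot be confirmed here.
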