>Addgene plasmid #12804 | DCT.VV.Orf116 | addgene partial sequence | sequence record 19199 | T7 5'-TAATACGACTCACTATAGGG-3'
TACCGAGCTCGGATCCAGTACCCTTCACCGAATTCCAGCTGACCACCATGCTCTTTTATCTCGAGGAGCC
GATACGAGGATACGTAATAATCTTGATTGTACACCCATCATGGAACGATTGTGCAACAGGTCATATTCTC
ATAATGTTACTCAATTGGCACGAACAAAAGGAAGAAGGACAACATCTACTTTATCTATTCATAAAACATA
ATCAAGGATACACTCTCAATATACTACGGTATCTACTAGATAGGTTCGACATTCAGAAAGACGAATACTA
TAATACCGCCTTTCAAAATTGTAACAACAATGTTGCCTCATACATCGGATACGACATCAACCTTCCGACT
AAAGACGGTATTCGACTTGGTGTTTGAGCAATTCCCGGGGATCCGAATAAAGGGTCAAGACAATTCTGCA
GATATCCAGCACAGTGGCGGCCGCTCGAGTCTAGAGGGCCCGCGGTTCGAAGGTAAGCCTATCCCTAACC
CTCTCCTCGGTCTCGATTCTACGCGTACCGGTCATCATCACCATCACCATTGAGTTTAAACCCGCTGATC
AGCCTCGACTGTGCCTTCTAGTTGCCAGCCATCTGTTGTTTGCCCCTCCCCCGTGCCTTCCTTGACCCTG
GAAGGTGCCACTCCCACTGTCCTTTCCTAATAAAATGAGGAAATTGCATCGCATTGTCTGAGTAGGTGTC
ATTC
